Addgene plasmid #127546: yeast_DualReporter
Purpose: A dual reporter vector modified from Sharon et al (Nature Biotech, 2012) containing Ura3 and Nat1 selectable markers, a constant background RFP (TEF2::mCherry), and a variable YFP (pTpA+MCS::yEVenus).
Depositing lab: Aviv Regev. Depositing organization: Broad Institute. Publication: Deciphering eukaryotic gene-regulatory logic with 100 million random promoters. de Boer CG, Vaishnav ED, Sadeh R, Abeyta EL, Friedman N, Regev A. Nat Biotechnol. 2020 Jan;38(1):56-65. doi: 10.1038/s41587-019-0315-8. Epub 2019 Dec 2. PubMed 31792407.
Backbone
  Vector backbone: pPAL1_His3core
  Backbone manufacturer: Sharon et al NBT 2012 (Eran Segal's group)
  Total vector size (bp): 8218
  Modifications to backbone: yEVenus promoter replaced with minimal promoter and multiple cloning site.
  Vector type: Yeast Expression, Synthetic Biology
  Selectable markers: URA3 ; Nourseothricin
Growth in bacteria
  Bacterial resistance: Ampicillin, 100 μg/mL
  Growth temperature: 37°C
  Growth strain: DH5alpha
  Copy number: Unknown
Gene/Insert 1
  Gene/Insert name: bla (alt names: ampicillin resistance; AmpR; beta-lactamase)
  Species: bacteria
  Insert size (bp): 861
  Promoter: bla (E. coli)
  Cloning method: Unknown
  Sequencing primers: 5′ NA
Gene/Insert 2
  Gene/Insert name: mCherry (alt name: RFP)
  Species: Synthetic
  Insert size (bp): 711
  Promoter: TEF2
  Cloning method: Unknown
  Sequencing primers: 5′ NA
Gene/Insert 3
  Gene/Insert name: URA3
  Species: S. cerevisiae (budding yeast)
  Insert size (bp): 804
  Entrez Gene: URA3 (a.k.a. YEL021W)
  Promoter: URA3
  Cloning method: Unknown
  Sequencing primers: 5′ NA
Gene/Insert 4
  Gene/Insert name: yEVenus (alt name: YFP)
  Species: Synthetic
  Insert size (bp): 717
  Promoter: pTpA+MCS
  Cloning method: Gibson Cloning
  Sequencing primers: 5′ agtgttgttccagtttgg; 3′ cggagacagaaaatttgtg
Gene/Insert 5
  Gene/Insert name: Nat1 (alt names: nourseothricin resistance; nourseothricin acetyltransferase)
  Promoter: TEF
  Cloning method: Unknown
  Sequencing primers: 5′ NA
Terms and licenses: Academic/Nonprofit Terms; Industry Terms: Not Available to Industry
Depositor comments: Please visit https://www.biorxiv.org/content/10.1101/224907v3 for bioRxiv preprint.
How to cite: yeast_DualReporter was a gift from Aviv Regev (Addgene plasmid # 127546 ; http://n2t.net/addgene:127546 ; RRID:Addgene_127546)
