[The description below was written by a language model from this plasmid's Addgene catalogue record and the feature table of its GenBank file.]
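Description:
yeast_DualReporter is an 8.2 kb yeast–E. coli shuttle plasmid for measuring promoter activity in Saccharomyces cerevisiae. It derives from the pPAL1_His3core dual-reporter backbone. In bacteria it replicates from a high-copy ColE1/pUC-type origin and is selected with ampicillin through the bla gene and its native promoter. In yeast a CEN6/ARS element maintains it as a stable, low-copy episome. Two yeast markers are present: URA3 under its own promoter, an auxotrophic marker that can be counterselected with 5-FOA, and a natMX6 cassette in which the Ashbya gossypii TEF promoter and terminator drive nourseothricin acetyltransferase. SP6 and T7 phage promoter sequences are also annotated in the backbone.

The payload is a pair of fluorescent reporters. mCherry lies on the reverse strand next to an ADH1 terminator and, per the catalogue, is expressed constitutively from the TEF2 promoter, although that promoter is not annotated in the feature table. It provides a constant red signal for normalising differences in plasmid copy number, cell size and general expression capacity. The variable reporter is yEVenus, a yeast-optimised YFP followed by a second ADH1 terminator. The automated annotation labels this 717 bp coding sequence as the closely related yeGFP. Its original promoter was replaced with a minimal "pTpA" promoter scaffold plus a multiple cloning site, so candidate regulatory sequences can be inserted upstream, with Gibson assembly recorded as the cloning method. The YFP-to-RFP ratio then reports the strength of each inserted sequence. The associated work used this design to assay very large libraries of random promoter sequences in order to study eukaryotic gene-regulatory logic.
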