LOCUS       Exported 8218 bp ds-DNA circular SYN 12-MAY-2021
DEFINITION  A dual reporter vector modified from Sharon et al (Nature Biotech,
            2012) containing Ura3 and Nat1 selectable markers, a constant
            background RFP (TEF2::mCherry), and a variable YFP
            (pTpA+MCS::yEVenus)..
ACCESSION   .
VERSION     .
KEYWORDS    yeast_DualReporter
SOURCE      synthetic DNA construct
  ORGANISM  synthetic DNA construct
REFERENCE   1 (bases 1 to 8218)
  AUTHORS   Carl G. de Boer, Eeshit Dhaval Vaishnav, Ronen Sadeh, Esteban Luis
            Abeyta, Nir Friedman, Aviv Regev
  TITLE     Deciphering eukaryotic cis-regulatory logic with 100 million random
            promoters
  JOURNAL   BioRxiv
REFERENCE   2 (bases 1 to 8218)
  AUTHORS   .
  TITLE     Direct Submission
  JOURNAL   Exported May 12, 2021 from SnapGene Server 1.1.58
            http://www.snapgene.com
FEATURES             Location/Qualifiers
     source          1..8218
                     /organism="synthetic DNA construct"
                     /mol_type="other DNA"
     CDS             complement(103..963)
                     /codon_start=1
                     /gene="bla"
                     /product="beta-lactamase"
                     /label=AmpR
                     /note="confers resistance to ampicillin, carbenicillin, and
                     related antibiotics"
                     /translation="MSIQHFRVALIPFFAAFCLPVFAHPETLVKVKDAEDQLGARVGYI
                     ELDLNSGKILESFRPEERFPMMSTFKVLLCGAVLSRIDAGQEQLGRRIHYSQNDLVEYS
                     PVTEKHLTDGMTVRELCSAAITMSDNTAANLLLTTIGGPKELTAFLHNMGDHVTRLDRW
                     EPELNEAIPNDERDTTMPVAMATTLRKLLTGELLTLASRQQLIDWMEADKVAGPLLRSA
                     LPAGWFIADKSGAGERGSRGIIAALGPDGKPSRIVVIYTTGSQATMDERNRQIAEIGAS
                     LIKHW"
     primer_bind     726..745
                     /label=Amp-R
                     /note="Ampicillin resistance gene, reverse primer"
     promoter        complement(964..1068)
                     /gene="bla"
                     /label=AmpR promoter
     terminator      1133..1320
                     /gene="S. cerevisiae ADH1"
                     /label=ADH1 terminator
                     /note="transcription terminator for the S. cerevisiae
                     alcohol dehydrogenase 1 (ADH1) gene"
     CDS             complement(1347..2057)
                     /codon_start=1
                     /product="monomeric derivative of DsRed fluorescent protein
                     (Shaner et al., 2004)"
                     /label=mCherry
                     /note="mammalian codon-optimized"
                     /translation="MVSKGEEDNMAIIKEFMRFKVHMEGSVNGHEFEIEGEGEGRPYEG
                     TQTAKLKVTKGGPLPFAWDILSPQFMYGSKAYVKHPADIPDYLKLSFPEGFKWERVMNF
                     EDGGVVTVTQDSSLQDGEFIYKVKLRGTNFPSDGPVMQKKTMGWEASSERMYPEDGALK
                     GEIKQRLKLKDGGHYDAEVKTTYKAKKPVQLPGAYNVNIKLDITSHNEDYTIVEQYERA
                     EGRHSTGGMDELYK"
     primer_bind     complement(1625..1644)
                     /label=mCherry-F
                     /note="mCherry, forward primer"
     primer_bind     1894..1912
                     /label=mCherry-R
                     /note="mCherry, reverse primer"
     primer_bind     complement(2674..2696)
                     /label=pGEX 3'
                     /note="pGEX vectors, reverse primer"
     promoter        2896..2914
                     /label=SP6 promoter
                     /note="promoter for bacteriophage SP6 RNA polymerase"
     primer_bind     2896..2913
                     /label=SP6
                     /note="SP6 promoter, forward primer"
     promoter        2988..3203
                     /gene="S. cerevisiae URA3"
                     /label=URA3 promoter
     CDS             3204..4007
                     /codon_start=1
                     /gene="S. cerevisiae URA3"
                     /product="orotidine-5'-phosphate decarboxylase, required
                     for uracil biosynthesis"
                     /label=URA3
                     /note="yeast auxotrophic marker, counterselectable with
                     5-fluoroorotic acid (5-FOA)"
                     /translation="MSKATYKERAATHPSPVAAKLFNIMHEKQTNLCASLDVRTTKELL
                     ELVEALGPKICLLKTHVDILTDFSMEGTVKPLKALSAKYNFLLFEDRKFADIGNTVKLQ
                     YSAGVYRIAEWADITNAHGVVGPGIVSGLKQAAEEVTKEPRGLLMLAELSCKGSLSTGE
                     YTKGTVDIAKSDKDFVIGFIAQRDMGGRDEGYDWLIMTPGVGLDDKGDALGQQYRTVDD
                     VVSTGSDIIIVGRGLFAKGRDAKVEGERYRKAGWEAYLRRCGQQN"
     primer_bind     complement(4275..4296)
                     /label=F1ori-F
                     /note="F1 origin, forward primer"
     CDS             4541..5257
                     /codon_start=1
                     /product="yeast-enhanced green fluorescent protein"
                     /label=yeGFP
                     /note="codons optimized for translation in S. cerevisiae
                     and C. albicans"
                     /translation="MSKGEELFTGVVPILVELDGDVNGHKFSVSGEGEGDATYGKLTLK
                     LICTTGKLPVPWPTLVTTLGYGLQCFARYPDHMKQHDFFKSAMPEGYVQERTIFFKDDG
                     NYKTRAEVKFEGDTLVNRIELKGIDFKEDGNILGHKLEYNYNSHNVYITADKQKNGIKA
                     NFKIRHNIEDGGVQLADHYQQNTPIGDGPVLLPDNHYLSYQSALSKDPNEKRDHMVLLE
                     FVTAAGITHGMDELYK"
     terminator      5278..5465
                     /gene="S. cerevisiae ADH1"
                     /label=ADH1 terminator
                     /note="transcription terminator for the S. cerevisiae
                     alcohol dehydrogenase 1 (ADH1) gene"
     gene            5540..6659
                     /label=natMX6
                     /note="yeast selectable marker conferring nourseothricin
                     resistance"
     promoter        5540..5883
                     /label=TEF promoter
                     /note="Ashbya gossypii TEF promoter"
     CDS             5884..6456
                     /codon_start=1
                     /gene="Streptomyces noursei nat1"
                     /product="nourseothricin acetyltransferase"
                     /label=NrsR
                     /note="confers resistance to nourseothricin"
                     /translation="MGTTLDDTAYRYRTSVPGDAEAIEALDGSFTTDTVFRVTATGDGF
                     TLREVPVDPPLTKVFPDDESDDESDDGEDGDPDSRTFVAYGDDGDLAGFVVVSYSGWNR
                     RLTVEDIEVAPEHRGHGVGRALMGLATEFARERGAGHLWLEVTNVNAPAIHAYRRMGFT
                     LCGLDTALYDGTASDGEQALYMSMPCP"
     terminator      6462..6659
                     /label=TEF terminator
                     /note="Ashbya gossypii TEF terminator"
     misc_feature    6726..7229
                     /label=CEN/ARS
                     /note="S. cerevisiae CEN6 centromere fused to an
                     autonomously replicating sequence"
     primer_bind     complement(7285..7304)
                     /label=T7
                     /note="T7 promoter, forward primer"
     promoter        complement(7286..7304)
                     /label=T7 promoter
                     /note="promoter for bacteriophage T7 RNA polymerase"
     primer_bind     complement(7391..7408)
                     /label=L4440
                     /note="L4440 vector, forward primer"
     rep_origin      complement(7562..8150)
                     /direction=LEFT
                     /label=ori
                     /note="high-copy-number ColE1/pMB1/pBR322/pUC origin of
                     replication"
     primer_bind     complement(7642..7661)
                     /label=pBR322ori-F
                     /note="pBR322 origin, forward primer"
ORIGIN
        1 ggtcatgaga ttatcaaaaa ggatcttcac ctagatcctt ttaaattaaa aatgaagttt
       61 taaatcaatc taaagtatat atgagtaaac ttggtctgac agttaccaat gcttaatcag
      121 tgaggcacct atctcagcga tctgtctatt tcgttcatcc atagttgcct gactccccgt
      181 cgtgtagata actacgatac gggagggctt accatctggc cccagtgctg caatgatacc
      241 gcgagaccca cgttcaccgg ctccagattt atcagcaata aaccagccag ccggaagggc
      301 cgagcgcaga agtggtcctg caactttatc cgcctccatc cagtctatta attgttgccg
      361 ggaagctaga gtaagtagtt cgccagttaa tagtttgcgc aacgttgttg ccattgctac
      421 aggcatcgtg gtgtcacgct cgtcgtttgg tatggcttca ttcagctccg gttcccaacg
      481 atcaaggcga gttacatgat cccccatgtt gtgcaaaaaa gcggttagct ccttcggtcc
      541 tccgatcgtt gtcagaagta agttggccgc agtgttatca ctcatggtta tggcagcact
      601 gcataattct cttactgtca tgccatccgt aagatgcttt tctgtgactg gtgagtactc
      661 aaccaagtca ttctgagaat agtgtatgcg gcgaccgagt tgctcttgcc cggcgtcaat
      721 acgggataat accgcgccac atagcagaac tttaaaagtg ctcatcattg gaaaacgttc
      781 ttcggggcga aaactctcaa ggatcttacc gctgttgaga tccagttcga tgtaacccac
      841 tcgtgcaccc aactgatctt cagcatcttt tactttcacc agcgtttctg ggtgagcaaa
      901 aacaggaagg caaaatgccg caaaaaaggg aataagggcg acacggaaat gttgaatact
      961 catactcttc ctttttcaat attattgaag catttatcag ggttattgtc tcatgagcgg
     1021 atacatattt gaatgtattt agaaaaataa acaaataggg gttccgcgca catttccccg
     1081 aaaagtgcca cctgacgtca tctatattac cctgttatcc ctagcggatc tgccggtaga
     1141 ggtgtggtca ataagagcga cctcatacta tacctgagaa agcaacctga cctacaggaa
     1201 agagttactc aagaataaga attttcgttt taaaacctaa gagtcacttt aaaatttgta
     1261 tacacttatt ttttttataa cttatttaat aataaaaatc ataaatcata agaaattcgc
     1321 ttatttagaa gtggcgcgcc ggtccgttac ttgtacagct cgtccatgcc gccggtggag
     1381 tggcggccct cggcgcgttc gtactgttcc acgatggtgt agtcctcgtt gtgggaggtg
     1441 atgtccaact tgatgttgac gttgtaggcg ccgggcagct gcacgggctt cttggccttg
     1501 taggtggtct tgacctcagc gtcgtagtgg ccgccgtcct tcagcttcag cctctgcttg
     1561 atctcgccct tcagggcgcc gtcctcgggg tacatccgct cggaggaggc ctcccagccc
     1621 atggtcttct tctgcattac ggggccgtcg gaggggaagt tggtgccgcg cagcttcacc
     1681 ttgtagatga actcgccgtc ctgcagggag gagtcctggg tcacggtcac cacgccgccg
     1741 tcctcgaagt tcatcacgcg ctcccacttg aagccctcgg ggaaggacag cttcaagtag
     1801 tcggggatgt cggcggggtg cttcacgtag gccttggagc cgtacatgaa ctgaggggac
     1861 aggatgtccc aggcgaaggg cagggggcca cccttggtca ccttcagctt ggcggtctgg
     1921 gtgccctcgt aggggcggcc ctcgccctcg ccctcgatct cgaactcgtg gccgttcacg
     1981 gagccctcca tgtgcacctt gaagcgcatg aactccttga tgatggccat gttatcctcc
     2041 tcgcccttgc tcaccatggt actagtgttt agttaattat agttcgttga ccgtatattc
     2101 taaaaacaag tactccttaa aaaaaaacct tgaagggaat aaacaagtag aatagataga
     2161 gagaaaaata gaaaatgcaa gagaatttat atattagaaa gagagaaaga aaaatggaaa
     2221 aaaaaaaata ggaaaagcca gaaatagcac tagaaggagc gacaccagaa aagaaggtga
     2281 tggaaccaat ttagctatat atagttaact accggctcga tcatctctgc ctccagcata
     2341 gtcgaagaag aatttttttt ttcttgaggc ttctgtcagc aactcgtatt ttttctttct
     2401 tttttggtga gcctaaaaag ttcccacgtt ctcttgtacg acgccgtcac aaacaacctt
     2461 atgggtaatt tgtcgcggtc tgggtgtata aatgtgtggg tgcaacatga atgtacggag
     2521 gtagtttgct gattggcggt ctatagatac cttggttatg gcgccctcac agccggcagg
     2581 ggaagcgcct acgcttgaca tctactatat gtaagtatac ggccccatat ataggccctt
     2641 tcgtctcgcg cgtttcggtg atgacggtga aaacctctga cacatgcagc tcccggagac
     2701 ggtcacagct tgtctgtaag cggatgccgg gagcagacaa gcccgtcagg gcgcgtcagc
     2761 gggtgttggc gggtgtcggg gctggcttaa ctatgcggca tcagagcaga ttgtactgag
     2821 agtgcaccat atggacatat tgtcgttaga acgcggctac aattaataca taaccttatg
     2881 tatcatacac atacgattta ggtgacacta tagaacgcgg ccgccagctg aagctttaac
     2941 tatgcggcat cagagcagat tgtactgaga gtgcaccata ccaccttttc aattcatcat
     3001 ttttttttta ttcttttttt tgatttcggt ttccttgaaa tttttttgat tcggtaatct
     3061 ccgaacagaa ggaagaacga aggaaggagc acagacttag attggtatat atacgcatat
     3121 gtagtgttga agaaacatga aattgcccag tattcttaac ccaactgcac agaacaaaaa
     3181 cctgcaggaa acgaagataa atcatgtcga aagctacata taaggaacgt gctgctactc
     3241 atcctagtcc tgttgctgcc aagctattta atatcatgca cgaaaagcaa acaaacttgt
     3301 gtgcttcatt ggatgttcgt accaccaagg aattactgga gttagttgaa gcattaggtc
     3361 ccaaaatttg tttactaaaa acacatgtgg atatcttgac tgatttttcc atggagggca
     3421 cagttaagcc gctaaaggca ttatccgcca agtacaattt tttactcttc gaagacagaa
     3481 aatttgctga cattggtaat acagtcaaat tgcagtactc tgcgggtgta tacagaatag
     3541 cagaatgggc agacattacg aatgcacacg gtgtggtggg cccaggtatt gttagcggtt
     3601 tgaagcaggc ggcagaagaa gtaacaaagg aacctagagg ccttttgatg ttagcagaat
     3661 tgtcatgcaa gggctcccta tctactggag aatatactaa gggtactgtt gacattgcga
     3721 agagcgacaa agattttgtt atcggcttta ttgctcaaag agacatgggt ggaagagatg
     3781 aaggttacga ttggttgatt atgacacccg gtgtgggttt agatgacaag ggagacgcat
     3841 tgggtcaaca gtatagaacc gtggatgatg tggtctctac aggatctgac attattattg
     3901 ttggaagagg actatttgca aagggaaggg atgctaaggt agagggtgaa cgttacagaa
     3961 aagcaggctg ggaagcatat ttgagaagat gcggccagca aaactaaaaa actgtattat
     4021 aagtaaatgc atgtatacta aactcacaaa ttagagcttc aatttaatta tatcagttat
     4081 taccctatgc ggtgtgaaat accgcacaga tgcgtaagga gaaaataccg catcaggaaa
     4141 ttgtaagcgt taatattttg ttaaaattcg cgttaaattt ttgttaaatc agctcatttt
     4201 ttaaccaata ggccgaaatc ggcaaaatcc cttataaatc aaaagaatag accgagatag
     4261 ggttgagtgt tgttccagtt tggaacaaga gtccactatt aaagaacgtg gactccaacg
     4321 tcaaaggnnn nnnnnnnnnn nnnnnnnnnn nnnnnnnnnn nnnnnnnnnn nnnnnntaat
     4381 caagtgctag caggaatgat gcaaaaggtt cccgattcga actgcatttt tttcacatct
     4441 cgaggttacg gctgtttctt aattaaaaaa agatagaaaa cattaggagt gtaacacaag
     4501 actttcggat cctgagcagg caagataaac gaaggcaaag atgtctaaag gtgaagaatt
     4561 attcactggt gttgtcccaa ttttggttga attagatggt gatgttaatg gtcacaaatt
     4621 ttctgtctcc ggtgaaggtg aaggtgatgc tacttacggt aaattgacct taaaattgat
     4681 ttgtactact ggtaaattgc cagttccatg gccaacctta gtcactactt taggttatgg
     4741 tttgcaatgt tttgctagat acccagatca tatgaaacaa catgactttt tcaagtctgc
     4801 catgccagaa ggttatgttc aagaaagaac tatttttttc aaagatgacg gtaactacaa
     4861 gaccagagct gaagtcaagt ttgaaggtga taccttagtt aatagaatcg aattaaaagg
     4921 tattgatttt aaagaagatg gtaacatttt aggtcacaaa ttggaataca actataactc
     4981 tcacaatgtt tacatcactg ctgacaaaca aaagaatggt atcaaagcta acttcaaaat
     5041 tagacacaac attgaagatg gtggtgttca attagctgac cattatcaac aaaatactcc
     5101 aattggtgat ggtccagtct tgttaccaga caaccattac ttatcctatc aatctgcctt
     5161 atccaaagat ccaaacgaaa agagagacca catggtcttg ttagaatttg ttactgctgc
     5221 tggtattacc catggtatgg atgaattgta caaataaggc gcgccacttc taaataagcg
     5281 aatttcttat gatttatgat ttttattatt aaataagtta taaaaaaaat aagtgtatac
     5341 aaattttaaa gtgactctta ggttttaaaa cgaaaattct tattcttgag taactctttc
     5401 ctgtaggtca ggttgctttc tcaggtatag tatgaggtcg ctcttattga ccacacctct
     5461 accggcagat ccgctaggga taacagggta atatagatct gtttagcttg cctcgtcccc
     5521 gccgggtcac ccggccagcg acatggaggc ccagaatacc ctccttgaca gtcttgacgt
     5581 gcgcagctca ggggcatgat gtgactgtcg cccgtacatt tagcccatac atccccatgt
     5641 ataatcattt gcatccatac attttgatgg ccgcacggcg cgaagcaaaa attacggctc
     5701 ctcgctgcag acctgcgagc agggaaacgc tcccctcaca gacgcgttga attgtcccca
     5761 cgccgcgccc ctgtagagaa atataaaagg ttaggatttg ccactgaggt tcttctttca
     5821 tatacttcct tttaaaatct tgctaggata cagttctcac atcacatccg aacataaaca
     5881 accatgggta ccactcttga cgacacggct taccggtacc gcaccagtgt cccgggggac
     5941 gccgaggcca tcgaggcact ggatgggtcc ttcaccaccg acaccgtctt ccgcgtcacc
     6001 gccaccgggg acggcttcac cctgcgggag gtgccggtgg acccgcccct gaccaaggtg
     6061 ttccccgacg acgaatcgga cgacgaatcg gacgacgggg aggacggcga cccggactcc
     6121 cggacgttcg tcgcgtacgg ggacgacggc gacctggcgg gcttcgtggt cgtctcgtac
     6181 tccggctgga accgccggct gaccgtcgag gacatcgagg tcgccccgga gcaccggggg
     6241 cacggggtcg ggcgcgcgtt gatggggctc gcgacggagt tcgcccgcga gcggggcgcc
     6301 gggcacctct ggctggaggt caccaacgtc aacgcaccgg cgatccacgc gtaccggcgg
     6361 atggggttca ccctctgcgg cctggacacc gccctgtacg acggcaccgc ctcggacggc
     6421 gagcaggcgc tctacatgag catgccctgc ccctaatcag tactgacaat aaaaagattc
     6481 ttgttttcaa gaacttgtca tttgtatagt ttttttatat tgtagttgtt ctattttaat
     6541 caaatgttag cgtgatttat attttttttc gcctcgacat catctgccca gatgcgaagt
     6601 taagtgcgca gaaagtaata tcatgcgtca atcgtatgtg aatgctggtc gctatactgc
     6661 tgtcgattcg atactaacgc cgccatccag tgtcgaaaac gagctcgaat tcctgggtcc
     6721 ttttcatcac gtgctataaa aataattata atttaaattt tttaatataa atatataaat
     6781 taaaaataga aagtaaaaaa agaaattaaa gaaaaaatag tttttgtttt ccgaagatgt
     6841 aaaagactct agggggatcg ccaacaaata ctacctttta tcttgctctt cctgctctca
     6901 ggtattaatg ccgaattgtt tcatcttgtc tgtgtagaag accacacacg aaaatcctgt
     6961 gattttacat tttacttatc gttaatcgaa tgtatatcta tttaatctgc ttttcttgtc
     7021 taataaatat atatgtaaag tacgcttttt gttgaaattt tttaaacctt tgtttatttt
     7081 tttttcttca ttccgtaact cttctacctt ctttatttac tttctaaaat ccaaatacaa
     7141 aacataaaaa taaataaaca cagagtaaat tcccaaatta ttccatcatt aaaagatacg
     7201 aggcgcgtgt aagttacagg caagcgatcc gtccgatatc atcagatcca ctagtggcct
     7261 atgcggccgc ggatctgccg gtctccctat agtgagtcgt attaatttcg ataagccagg
     7321 ttaacctgca ttaatgaatc ggccaacgcg cggggagagg cggtttgcgt attgggcgct
     7381 cttccgcttc ctcgctcact gactcgctgc gctcggtcgt tcggctgcgg cgagcggtat
     7441 cagctcactc aaaggcggta atacggttat ccacagaatc aggggataac gcaggaaaga
     7501 acatgtgagc aaaaggccag caaaaggcca ggaaccgtaa aaaggccgcg ttgctggcgt
     7561 ttttccatag gctccgcccc cctgacgagc atcacaaaaa tcgacgctca agtcagaggt
     7621 ggcgaaaccc gacaggacta taaagatacc aggcgtttcc ccctggaagc tccctcgtgc
     7681 gctctcctgt tccgaccctg ccgcttaccg gatacctgtc cgcctttctc ccttcgggaa
     7741 gcgtggcgct ttctcatagc tcacgctgta ggtatctcag ttcggtgtag gtcgttcgct
     7801 ccaagctggg ctgtgtgcac gaaccccccg ttcagcccga ccgctgcgcc ttatccggta
     7861 actatcgtct tgagtccaac ccggtaagac acgacttatc gccactggca gcagccactg
     7921 gtaacaggat tagcagagcg aggtatgtag gcggtgctac agagttcttg aagtggtggc
     7981 ctaactacgg ctacactaga agaacagtat ttggtatctg cgctctgctg aagccagtta
     8041 ccttcggaaa aagagttggt agctcttgat ccggcaaaca aaccaccgct ggtagcggtg
     8101 gtttttttgt ttgcaagcag cagattacgc gcagaaaaaa aggatctcaa gaagatcctt
     8161 tgatcttttc tacggggtct gacgctcagt ggaacgaaaa ctcacgttaa gggatttt
//
